>Addgene plasmid #22069 | pEB354 | depositor full sequence | sequence record 10128 | Author sequence
ATGACCATGCAGCAATCGCATCAGGCTGGTTACGCAAACGCCGCCGACCGGGAGTCTGGCATCCCCGCAG
CCGTACTCGATGGCATCAAGGCCGTGGCGAAGGAAAAAAACGCCACATTGATGTTCCGCCTGGTCAACCC
CCATTCCACCAGCCTGATTGCCGAAGGGGTGGCCACCAAAGGATTGGGCGTGCACGCCAAGTCGTCCGAT
TGGGGGTTGCAGGCGGGCTACATTCCCGTCAACCCGAATCTTTCCAAACTGTTCGGCCGTGCGCCCGAGG
TGATCGCGCGGGCCGACAACGACGTCAACAGCAGCCTGGCGCATGGCCATACCGCGGTCGACCTGACGCT
GTCGAAAGAGCGGCTTGACTATCTGCGGCAAGCGGGCCTGGTCACCGGCATGGCCGATGGCGTGGTCGCG
AGCAACCACGCAGGCTACGAGCAGTTCGAGTTTCGCGTGAAGGAAACCTCGGACGGGCGCTATGCCGTGC
AGTATCGCCGCAAGGGCGGCGACGATTTCGAGGCGGTCAAGGTGATCGGCAATGCCGCCGGTATTCCACT
GACGGCGGATATCGACATGTTCGCCATTATGCCGCATCTGTCCAACTTCCGCGACTCGGCGCGCAGTTCG
GTGACCAGCGGCGATTCGGTGACCGATTACCTGGCGCGCACGCGGCGGGCTGCAGGGTCGACTCTAGAAT
TCGATATCAAGCTTATCGATACCGTCGACCTCGAGCAATTCGGCCGTCGTTTTACAACGTCGTGACTGGG
AAAACCCTGGCGTTACCCAACTTAATCGCCTTGCAGCACATCCCCCTTTCGCCAGCTGGCGTAATAGCGA
AGAGGCCCGCACCGATCGCCCTTCCCAACAGTTGCGCAGCCTGAATGGCGAATGGCGCTGATGTCCGGCG
GTGCTTTTGCCGTTACGCACCACCCCGTCAGTAGCTGAACAGGAGGGACAGGGGGTGGGCGAAGAACTCC
AGCATGAGATCCCCGCGCTGGAGGATCATCCAGCCGGCGTCCCGGAAAACGATTCCGAAGCCCAACCTTT
CATAGAAGGCGGCGGTGGAATCGAAATCTCGTGATGGCAGGTTGGGCGTCGCTTGGTCGGTCATTTCGAA
CCCCAGAGTCCCGCTCAGAAGAACTCGTCAAGAAGGCGATAGAAGGCGATGCGCTGCGAATCGGGAGCGG
CGATACCGTAAAGCACGAGGAAGCGGTCAGCCCATTCGCCGCCAAGCTCTTCAGCAATATCACGGGTAGC
CAACGCTATGTCCTGATAGCGGTCCGCCACACCCAGCCGGCCACAGTCGATGAATCCAGAAAAGCGGCCA
TTTTCCACCATGATATTCGGCAAGCAGGCATCGCCATGGGTCACGACGAGATCCTCGCCGTCGGGCATCC
GCGCCTTGAGCCTGGCGAACAGTTCGGCTGGCGCGAGCCCCTGATGCTCTTCGTCCAGATCATCCTGATC
GACAAGACCGGCTTCCATCCGAGTACGTGCTCGCTCGATGCGATGTTTCGCTTGGTGGTCGAATGGGCAG
GTAGCCGGATCAAGCGTATGCAGCCGCCGCATTGCATCAGCCATGATGGATACTTTCTCGGCAGGAGCAA
GGTGAGATGACAGGAGATCCTGCCCCGGCACTTCGCCCAATAGCAGCCAGTCCCTTCCCGCTTCAGTGAC
AACGTCGAGCACAGCTGCGCAAGGAACGCCCGTCGTGGCCAGCCACGATAGCCGCGCTGCCTCGTCTTGG
AGTTCATTCAGGGCACCGGACAGGTCGGTCTTGACAAAAAGAACCGGGCGCCCCTGCGCTGACAGCCGGA
ACACGGCGGCATCAGAGCAGCCGATTGTCTGTTGTGCCCAGTCATAGCCGAATAGCCTCTCCACCCAAGC
GGCCGGAGAACCTGCGTGCAATCCATCTTGTTCAATCATGCGAAACGATCCTCATCCTGTCTCTTGATCA
GATCTTGATCCCCTGCGCCATCAGATCCTTGGCGGCAAGAAAGCCATCCAGTTTACTTTGCAGGGCTTCC
CAACCTTACCAGAGGGCGCCCCAGCTGGCAATTCCGGTTCGCTTGCTGTCCATAAAACCGCCCAGTCTAG
CTATCGCCATGTAAGCCCACTGCAAGCTACCTGCTTTCTCTTTGCGCTTGCGTTTTCCCTTGTCCAGATA
GCCCAGTAGCTGACATTCATCCGGGGTCAGCACCGTTTCTGCGGACTGGCTTTCTACGTGTTCCGCTTCC
TTTAGCAGCCCTTGCGCCCTGAGTGCTTGCGGCAGCGTGAAGCTGTGCCTAGAAATATTTTATCTGATTA
ATAAGATGATCTTCTTGAGATCGTTTTGGTCTGCGCGTAATCTCTTGCTCTGAAAACGAAAAAACCGCCT
TGCAGGGCGGTTTTTCGAAGGTTCTCTGAGCTACCAACTCTTTGAACCGAGGTAACTGGCTTGGAGGAGC
GCAGTCACCAAAACTTGTCCTTTCAGTTTAGCCTTAACCGGCGCATGACTTCAAGACTAACTCCTCTAAA
TCAATTACCAGTGGCTGCTGCCAGTGGTGCTTTTGCATGTCTTTCCGGGTTGGACTCAAGACGATAGTTA
CCGGATAAGGCGCAGCGGTCGGACTGAACGGGGGGTTCGTGCATACAGTCCAGCTTGGAGCGAACTGCCT
ACCCGGAACTGAGTGTCAGGCGTGGAATGAGACAAACGCGGCCATAACAGCGGAATGACACCGGTAAACC
GAAAGGCAGGAACAGGAGAGCGCACGAGGGAGCCGCCAGGGGAAACGCCTGGTATCTTTATAGTCCTGTC
GGGTTTCGCCACCACTGATTTGAGCGTCAGATTTCGTGATGCTTGTCAGGGGGGCGGAGCCTATGGAAAA
ACGGCTTTGCCGCGGCCCTCTCACTTCCCTGTTAAGTATCTTCCTGGCATCTTCCAGGAAATCTCCGCCC
CGTTCGTAAGCCATTTCCGCTCGCCGCAGTCGAACGACCGAGCGTAGCGAGTCAGTGAGCGAGGAAGCGG
AATATATCCTGTATCACATATTCTGCTGACGCACCGGTGCAGCCTTTTTTCTCCTGCCACATGAAGCACT
TCACTGACACCCTCATCAGTGCCAACATAGTAAGCCAGTATATACACTCCGCTAAGCTTTAATGCGGTAG
TTTATCACAGTTAAATTGCTAACGCAGTCAGGCACCGTGTATGAAATCTAACAATGCGCTCATCGTCATC
CTCGGCACCGTCACCCTGGATGCTGTAGGCATAGGCTTGGTTATGCCGGTACTGCCGGGCCTCTTGCGGG
ATCTGGCACGACAGGTTTCCCGACTGGAAAGCGGGCAGTGAGCGCAACGCAATTAATGTGAGTTAGCTCA
CTCATTAGGCACCCCAGGCTTTACACTTTATGCTTCCGGCTCGTATGTTGTGTGGAATTGTGAGCGGATA
ACAATTTCACACAGGAAACAGCT
Features (pLannotate 1.2.2; 14 found; start..end, strand, type, name):
      7..684     +  CDS            cya (fragment): CYAA_BORP1 - Also known as cyaA. Experimental evidence at protein level: Swiss-Prot protein existence level 1. This adenylate cyclase belongs to a special class of bacterial toxin. It causes whooping cough by acting on mammalian cells by elevating cAMP-concentration and thus disrupts normal cell function. From Bordetella pertussis (strain ATCC 9797 / DSM 5571 / NCTC 10739 / 18323).
    697..735     +  misc_feature   MCS (fragment): pBluescript multiple cloning site
    742..892     +  CDS            lacZα (fragment): LacZα fragment of β-galactosidase; lacZ fragment
    895..961     -  mobile_element IS1 (fragment): prokaryotic transposable element IS1
    962..1114    -  CDS            ble (fragment): BLE_KLEPN - Experimental evidence at protein level: Swiss-Prot protein existence level 1. Binding protein with a strong affinity to the bleomycin family of antibiotics. Binds to CL990; an antimitotic-antibiotic compound. From Klebsiella pneumoniae.
   1138..1929    -  CDS            neo: KKA2_KLEPN - Also known as kan, nptII. Experimental evidence at protein level: Swiss-Prot protein existence level 1. Resistance to kanamycin, neomycin, paromomycin, ribostamycin, butirosin and gentamicin B. From Klebsiella pneumoniae.
   1961..2290    -  CDS            tnpA (fragment): TN5P_ECOLX - Also known as tnp. Experimental evidence at protein level: Swiss-Prot protein existence level 1. Mediates transposition of transposon Tn5 by a 'cut and paste' mechanism. First, the monomeric transposase binds the 19 bp inverted DNA repeats flanking the transposon. Then, dimerization of the DNA- bound transposase creates a synaptic DNA complex. After nicking of the first DNA strand, excision of the transposon proceeds through a series of intermediates. The transposase then mediates the insertion of the transposon at a new site by strand transfer. The activity of the wild- type tran
   2325..2869    +  rep_origin     p15A ori: Plasmids containing the medium-copy-number p15A origin of replication can be propagated in E. coli cells that contain a second plasmid with the ColE1 origin.
   2957..3012    +  rep_origin     RSF ori (fragment): Plasmids containing the RSF 1030 origin of replication can be propagated in E. coli cells that contain additional plasmids with compatible origins.
   3191..3292    +  CDS            TcR (fragment): tetracycline efflux protein; tet; confers resistance to tetracycline
   3293..3331    +  CDS            lacI (fragment): lac repressor; lacI; The lac repressor binds to the lac operator to inhibit transcription in E. coli. This inhibition can be relieved by adding lactose or isopropyl-β-D-thiogalactopyranoside (IPTG).
   3344..3365    +  protein_bind   CAP binding site: CAP binding activates transcription in the presence of cAMP. E. coli catabolite activator protein
   3380..3410    +  promoter       lac promoter: promoter for the E. coli lac operon
   3418..3434    +  protein_bind   lac operator: The lac repressor binds to the lac operator to inhibit transcription in E. coli. This inhibition can be relieved by adding lactose or isopropyl-β-D-thiogalactopyranoside (IPTG). lac repressor encoded by lacI
