[The description below was written by a language model from this plasmid's Addgene catalogue record and pLannotate feature annotations shown in this document.]
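Description:
pEB354 (also called pT25link) is an empty bacterial expression backbone of 3,453 bp derived from pKT25, a vector from the bacterial adenylate cyclase two-hybrid family. It replicates in E. coli from a p15A origin, which gives a low copy number and is compatible with ColE1-type plasmids, so a second plasmid can be maintained in the same cell. Selection is by kanamycin through the neo (nptII) gene. The annotation also picks up short remnants around the marker and origin: partial bleomycin-binding protein, Tn5 transposase, IS1, tetracycline-resistance, lacI and RSF origin fragments. These appear to be non-functional leftovers of the plasmid's construction history.

The functional cassette runs across the plasmid's numbering origin. A CAP binding site, lac promoter and lac operator lie at the end of the sequence record and drive the open reading frame at its start, which encodes a fragment of the Bordetella pertussis adenylate cyclase (cya), the T25 domain. A short pBluescript-type multiple cloning site follows, then a lacZα fragment. The record lists EcoRI and XhoI as intact 5′ and 3′ cloning sites, so a gene inserted in frame is expressed with T25 at its N-terminus. No insert is present.

In two-hybrid use, a T25 fusion is co-expressed with a partner fused to the complementary cyclase fragment. Interaction between the two proteins restores cAMP synthesis and activates CAP-dependent reporter genes. The record does not state a specific purpose beyond "empty backbone", although the associated publication concerns protein interaction networks for phospholipid synthesis in E. coli.
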