Addgene plasmid #22069: pEB354
Purpose: (Empty Backbone)
Depositing lab: Emmanuelle Bouveret. Depositing organization: CNRS DR12, Delegation Provence et Corse. Publication: A protein network for phospholipid synthesis uncovered by a variant of the tandem affinity purification method in Escherichia coli. Gully D, Bouveret E. Proteomics. 2006 Jan . 6(1):282-93. 10.1002/pmic.200500115 PubMed 16294310.
Backbone
  Vector backbone: pKT25
  Backbone size (bp): 3453
  Vector type: Bacterial Expression
Growth in bacteria
  Bacterial resistance: Kanamycin, 50 μg/mL
  Growth temperature: 37°C
  Growth strain: DH5alpha
  Copy number: Low Copy
Gene/Insert
  Gene/Insert name: None (alt name: pT25link)
  Tag / fusion protein: T25 (N terminal on backbone)
  Cloning method: Restriction Enzyme; 5′ cloning site EcoRI (not destroyed); 3′ cloning site XhoI (not destroyed)
  Sequencing primers: 5′ GTGACCAGCGGCGATTCGGTGACCG
Terms and licenses: Academic/Nonprofit Terms; Industry Terms: Not Available to Industry
How to cite: pEB354 was a gift from Emmanuelle Bouveret (Addgene plasmid # 22069 ; http://n2t.net/addgene:22069 ; RRID:Addgene_22069)
