>Addgene plasmid #22069 | pEB354 | addgene partial sequence | sequence record 27954 | 22069 with M13pUC-rev
TCGCATCAGGCTGGTTACGCAAACGCCGCCGACCGGGAGTCTGGCATCCCCGCAGCCGTACTCGATGGCA
TCAAGGCCGTGGCGAAGGAAAAAAACGCCACATTGATGTTCCGCCTGGTCAACCCCCATTCCACCAGCCT
GATTGCCGAAGGGGTGGCCACCAAAGGATTGGGCGTGCACGCCAAGTCGTCCGATTGGGGGTTGCAGGCG
GGCTACATTCCCGTCAACCCGAATCTTTCCAAACTGTTCGGCCGTGCGCCCGAGGTGATCGCGCGGGCCG
ACAACGACGTCAACAGCAGCCTGGCGCATGGCCATACCGCGGTCGACCTGACGCTGTCGAAAGAGCGGCT
TGACTATCTGCGGCAAGCGGGCCTGGTCACCGGCATGGCCGATGGCGTGGTCGCGAGCAACCACGCAGGC
TACGAGCAGTTCGAGTTTCGCGTGAAGGAAACCTCGGACGGGCGCTATGCCGTGCAGTATCGCCGCAAGG
GCGGCGACGATTTCGAGGCGGTCAAGGTGATCGGCAATGCCGCCGGTATTCCACTGACGGCGGATATCGA
CATGTTCGCCATTATGCCGCATCTGTCCAACTTCCGCGACTCGGCGCGCAGTTCGGTGACCAGCGGCGAT
TCGGTGACCGATTACCTGGCGCGCACGCGGCGGGCTGCAGGGTCGACTCTAGAATTC
